Addgene plasmid #154597: pICSL20002
Purpose: Phytobricks Level 0 part
Depositing lab: Nicola Patron. Depositing organization: Earlham Institute. Publication: Rational design of minimal synthetic promoters for plants. Cai YM, Kallam K, Tidd H, Gendarini G, Salzman A, Patron NJ. Nucleic Acids Res. 2020 Aug 28. pii: 5897334. doi: 10.1093/nar/gkaa682. PubMed 32856047.
Backbone
  Vector backbone: pICH41276
  Vector type: Synthetic Biology
Growth in bacteria
  Bacterial resistance: Spectinomycin, 50 μg/mL
  Growth temperature: 37°C
  Growth strain: NEB Stable
  Copy number: High Copy
Gene/Insert
  Gene/Insert name: CPMV (CowPea Mosaic Virus)
  Species: Synthetic
  Cloning method: Restriction Enzyme; 5′ cloning site Unknown (unknown if destroyed)
Terms and licenses: Academic/Nonprofit Terms; Industry Terms: Not Available to Industry
Depositor comments: Please visit https://www.biorxiv.org/content/10.1101/2020.05.14.095406v1 for bioRxiv preprint.
How to cite: pICSL20002 was a gift from Nicola Patron (Addgene plasmid # 154597 ; http://n2t.net/addgene:154597 ; RRID:Addgene_154597)
