[The description below was written by a language model from this plasmid's Addgene catalogue record, the feature table of its GenBank file and pLannotate feature annotations shown in this document.]
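Description:
pICSL20002 is a small (about 2.76 kb) Phytobricks Level 0 part plasmid for plant synthetic biology, built on the pICH41276 acceptor backbone. In the Phytobrick/MoClo-type standard, Level 0 plasmids each hold a single basic DNA part that can be released and combined with other parts to build transcriptional units by Type IIS restriction-ligation assembly. The record lists the cloning method only as restriction enzyme, with the sites unknown. The plasmid is propagated in E. coli from a high-copy ColE1/pUC-type origin. It is selected with spectinomycin through an aadA aminoglycoside adenylyltransferase gene (spectinomycin/streptomycin resistance), which lies downstream of an annotated bla (AmpR) promoter. The short integrase, gentamicin acetyltransferase and lacI fragments picked up by automated annotation appear to be remnants of the resistance cassette and backbone rather than functional genes.

The payload is a synthetic sequence derived from Cowpea mosaic virus (CPMV). The GenBank record does not annotate the insert. The sequence-based annotation detects a roughly 340 bp region at the end of the plasmid map that matches a fragment of the CPMV RNA-2 polyprotein. This match is a similarity hit to part of the polyprotein and does not indicate an intact coding sequence. The record does not say which functional class the part belongs to, for example an untranslated region or another regulatory element, and it gives no fusion overhangs. No promoter, terminator or plant selection marker is present, as expected for a stand-alone part. The plasmid was deposited alongside work on the rational design of minimal synthetic plant promoters, where it would serve as a reusable component for assembling plant expression constructs.
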