LOCUS       Exported 2760 bp ds-DNA circular SYN 13-MAY-2021
DEFINITION  Phytobricks Level 0 part.
ACCESSION   .
VERSION     .
KEYWORDS    pICSL20002
SOURCE      synthetic DNA construct
  ORGANISM  synthetic DNA construct
REFERENCE   1 (bases 1 to 2760)
  AUTHORS   Cai YM, Kallam K, Tidd H, Gendarini G, Salzman A, Patron NJ
  TITLE     Rational design of minimal synthetic promoters for plants.
  JOURNAL   Nucleic Acids Res. 2020 Aug 28. pii: 5897334. doi:
            10.1093/nar/gkaa682.
  PUBMED    32856047
REFERENCE   2 (bases 1 to 2760)
  AUTHORS   .
  TITLE     Direct Submission
  JOURNAL   Exported May 13, 2021 from SnapGene Server 1.1.58
            http://www.snapgene.com
FEATURES             Location/Qualifiers
     source          1..2760
                     /organism="synthetic DNA construct"
                     /mol_type="other DNA"
     primer_bind     complement(36..54)
                     /label=pBRforEco
                     /note="pBR322 vectors, upsteam of EcoRI site, forward
                     primer"
     promoter        122..226
                     /gene="bla"
                     /label=AmpR promoter
     CDS             446..1237
                     /codon_start=1
                     /gene="aadA"
                     /product="aminoglycoside adenylyltransferase (Murphy,
                     1985)"
                     /label=SmR
                     /note="confers resistance to spectinomycin and
                     streptomycin"
                     /translation="MREAVIAEVSTQLSEVVGVIERHLEPTLLAVHLYGSAVDGGLKPH
                     SDIDLLVTVTVRLDETTRRALINDLLETSASPGESEILRAVEVTIVVHDDIIPWRYPAK
                     RELQFGEWQRNDILAGIFEPATIDIDLAILLTKAREHSVALVGPAAEELFDPVPEQDLF
                     EALNETLTLWNSPPDWAGDERNVVLTLSRIWYSAVTGKIAPKDVAADWAMERLPAQYQP
                     VILEARQAYLGQEEDRLASRADQLEEFVHYVKGEITKVVGK"
     rep_origin      1408..1996
                     /direction=RIGHT
                     /label=ori
                     /note="high-copy-number ColE1/pMB1/pBR322/pUC origin of
                     replication"
     primer_bind     1897..1916
                     /label=pBR322ori-F
                     /note="pBR322 origin, forward primer"
     primer_bind     2150..2167
                     /label=L4440
                     /note="L4440 vector, forward primer"
ORIGIN
        1 tgagaccacg aagtggctct tcagtggacg aaagggcctc gtgatacgcc tatttttata
       61 ggttaatgtc atgataataa tggtttctta gacgtcaggt ggcacttttc ggggaaatgt
      121 gcgcggaacc cctatttgtt tatttttcta aatacattca aatatgtatc cgctcatgag
      181 acaataaccc tgataaatgc ttcaataata ttgaaaaagg aagagtatgc gctcacgcaa
      241 ctggtccaga accttgaccg aacgcagcgg tggtaacggc gcagtggcgg ttttcatggc
      301 ttgttatgac tgtttttttg gggtacagtc tatgcctcgg gcatccaagc agcaagcgcg
      361 ttacgccgtg ggtcgatgtt tgatgttatg gagcagcaac gatgttacgc agcagggcag
      421 tcgccctaaa acaaagttaa acatcatgag ggaagcggtg atcgccgaag tatcgactca
      481 actatcagag gtagttggcg tcatcgagcg ccatctcgaa ccgacgttgc tggccgtaca
      541 tttgtacggc tccgcagtgg atggcggcct gaagccacac agcgatattg atttgctggt
      601 tacggtgacc gtaaggcttg atgaaacaac gcggcgagct ttgatcaacg accttttgga
      661 aacttcggct tcccctggag agagcgagat tctccgcgct gtagaagtca ccattgttgt
      721 gcacgacgac atcattccgt ggcgttatcc agctaagcgc gaactgcaat ttggagaatg
      781 gcagcgcaat gacattcttg caggtatctt cgagccagcc acgatcgaca ttgatctggc
      841 tatcttgctg acaaaagcaa gagaacatag cgttgccttg gtaggtccag cggcggagga
      901 actctttgat ccggttcctg aacaggatct atttgaggcg ctaaatgaaa ccttaacgct
      961 atggaactcg ccgcccgact gggctggcga tgagcgaaat gtagtgctta cgttgtcccg
     1021 catttggtac agcgcagtaa ccggcaaaat cgcgccgaag gatgtcgctg ccgactgggc
     1081 aatggagcgc ctgccggccc agtatcagcc cgtcatactt gaagctagac aggcttatct
     1141 tggacaagaa gaagatcgct tggcctcgcg cgcagatcag ttggaagaat ttgtccatta
     1201 cgtaaaaggc gagatcacca aggtagtcgg caaataactg tcagaccaag tttactcata
     1261 tatactttag attgatttaa aacttcattt ttaatttaaa aggatctagg tgaagatcct
     1321 ttttgataat ctcatgacca aaatccctta acgtgagttt tcgttccact gagcgtcaga
     1381 ccccgtagaa aagatcaaag gatcttcttg agatcctttt tttctgcgcg taatctgctg
     1441 cttgcaaaca aaaaaaccac cgctaccagc ggtggtttgt ttgccggatc aagagctacc
     1501 aactcttttt ccgaaggtaa ctggcttcag cagagcgcag ataccaaata ctgtccttct
     1561 agtgtagccg tagttaggcc accacttcaa gaactctgta gcaccgccta catacctcgc
     1621 tctgctaatc ctgttaccag tggctgctgc cagtggcgat aagtcgtgtc ttaccgggtt
     1681 ggactcaaga cgatagttac cggataaggc gcagcggtcg ggctgaacgg ggggttcgtg
     1741 cacacagccc agcttggagc gaacgaccta caccgaactg agatacctac agcgtgagct
     1801 atgagaaagc gccacgcttc ccgaagggag aaaggcggac aggtatccgg taagcggcag
     1861 ggtcggaaca ggagagcgca cgagggagct tccaggggga aacgcctggt atctttatag
     1921 tcctgtcggg tttcgccacc tctgacttga gcgtcgattt ttgtgatgct cgtcaggggg
     1981 gcggagccta tggaaaaacg ccagcaacgc ggccttttta cggttcctgg ccttttgctg
     2041 gccttttgct cacatgttct ttcctgcgtt atcccctgat tctgtggata accgtattac
     2101 cgcctttgag tgagctgata ccgctcgccg cagccgaacg accgagcgca gcgagtcagt
     2161 gagcgaggaa gcggaagagc gcccaatacg caaaccgcct ctccccgcgc gttggccgat
     2221 tcattaatca ctctgtggtc tcatactgta ttaaaatctt aataggtttt gataaaagcg
     2281 aacgtgggga aacccgaacc aaaccttctt ctaaactctc tctcatctct cttaaagcaa
     2341 acttctctct tgtctttctt gcgtgagcga tcttcaacgt tgtcagatcg tgcttcggca
     2401 ccagtacaac gttttctttc actgaagcga aatcaaagat ctctttgtgg acacgtagtg
     2461 cggcgccatt aaataacgtg tacttgtcct attcttgtcg gtgtggtctt gggaaaagaa
     2521 agcttgctgg aggctgctgt tcagccccat acattacttg ttacgattct gctgactttc
     2581 ggcgggtgca atatctctac ttctgcttga cgaggtattg ttgcctgtac ttctttcttc
     2641 ttcttcttgc tgattggttc tataagaaat ctagtatttt ctttgaaaca gagttttccc
     2701 gtggttttcg aacttggaga aagattgtta agcttctgta tattctgccc aaattaccat
//
