Features (pLannotate 1.2.2; 7 found; start..end, strand, type, name):
    122..226     +  promoter       AmpR promoter: bla
    217..297     -  CDS            int (fragment): INT2_ECOLX - Protein inferred from homology: Swiss-Prot protein existence level 3. Putative integrase believed to be involved in the insertion of antibiotic resistance genes into plasmids and transposons. From Escherichia coli.
    385..441     +  CDS            GmR (fragment): gentamycin acetyltransferase; aacC1; confers resistance to gentamycin
    448..1236    +  CDS            aadA: S3AD_ECOLX - Experimental evidence at protein level: Swiss-Prot protein existence level 1. Mediates bacterial resistance to the antibiotics streptomycin and spectinomycin. From Escherichia coli.
   1410..1998    +  rep_origin     ori: high-copy-number ColE1/pMB1/pBR322/pUC origin of replication
   2181..2230    +  CDS            lacI (fragment): lac repressor; lacI; The lac repressor binds to the lac operator to inhibit transcription in E. coli. This inhibition can be relieved by adding lactose or isopropyl-β-D-thiogalactopyranoside (IPTG).
   2414..2755    +  CDS            POL2_CPMVS (fragment): Experimental evidence at protein level: Swiss-Prot protein existence level 1. [Small capsid protein C-terminus part]: Acts as a suppressor of RNA-mediated gene silencing, also known as post-transcriptional gene silencing (PTGS), a mechanism of plant viral defense that limits the accumulation of viral RNAs. From Cowpea mosaic virus (strain SB) (CPMV).
>Addgene plasmid #154597 | pICSL20002 | addgene full sequence | sequence record 396916 | Addgene NGS Result
TGAGACCACGAAGTGGCTCTTCAGTGGACGAAAGGGCCTCGTGATACGCCTATTTTTATAGGTTAATGTC
ATGATAATAATGGTTTCTTAGACGTCAGGTGGCACTTTTCGGGGAAATGTGCGCGGAACCCCTATTTGTT
TATTTTTCTAAATACATTCAAATATGTATCCGCTCATGAGACAATAACCCTGATAAATGCTTCAATAATA
TTGAAAAAGGAAGAGTATGCGCTCACGCAACTGGTCCAGAACCTTGACCGAACGCAGCGGTGGTAACGGC
GCAGTGGCGGTTTTCATGGCTTGTTATGACTGTTTTTTTTTGGGGTACAGTCTATGCCTCGGGCATCCAA
GCAGCAAGCGCGTTACGCCGTGGGTCGATGTTTGATGTTATGGAGCAGCAACGATGTTACGCAGCAGGGC
AGTCGCCCTAAAACAAAGTTAAACATCATGAGGGAAGCGGTGATCGCCGAAGTATCGACTCAACTATCAG
AGGTAGTTGGCGTCATCGAGCGCCATCTCGAACCGACGTTGCTGGCCGTACATTTGTACGGCTCCGCAGT
GGATGGCGGCCTGAAGCCACACAGCGATATTGATTTGCTGGTTACGGTGACCGTAAGGCTTGATGAAACA
ACGCGGCGAGCTTTGATCAACGACCTTTTGGAAACTTCGGCTTCCCCTGGAGAGAGCGAGATTCTCCGCG
CTGTAGAAGTCACCATTGTTGTGCACGACGACATCATTCCGTGGCGTTATCCAGCTAAGCGCGAACTGCA
ATTTGGAGAATGGCAGCGCAATGACATTCTTGCAGGTATCTTCGAGCCAGCCACGATCGACATTGATCTG
GCTATCTTGCTGACAAAAGCAAGAGAACATAGCGTTGCCTTGGTAGGTCCAGCGGCGGAGGAACTCTTTG
ATCCGGTTCCTGAACAGGATCTATTTGAGGCGCTAAATGAAACCTTAACGCTATGGAACTCGCCGCCCGA
CTGGGCTGGCGATGAGCGAAATGTAGTGCTTACGTTGTCCCGCATTTGGTACAGCGCAGTAACCGGCAAA
ATCGCGCCGAAGGATGTCGCTGCCGACTGGGCAATGGAGCGCCTGCCGGCCCAGTATCAGCCCGTCATAC
TTGAAGCTAGACAGGCTTATCTTGGACAAGAAGAAGATCGCTTGGCCTCGCGCGCAGATCAGTTGGAAGA
ATTTGTCCATTACGTAAAAGGCGAGATCACCAAGGTAGTCGGCAAATAACTGTCAGACCAAGTTTACTCA
TATATACTTTAGATTGATTTAAAACTTCATTTTTAATTTAAAAGGATCTAGGTGAAGATCCTTTTTGATA
ATCTCATGACCAAAATCCCTTAACGTGAGTTTTCGTTCCACTGAGCGTCAGACCCCGTAGAAAAGATCAA
AGGATCTTCTTGAGATCCTTTTTTTCTGCGCGTAATCTGCTGCTTGCAAACAAAAAAACCACCGCTACCA
GCGGTGGTTTGTTTGCCGGATCAAGAGCTACCAACTCTTTTTCCGAAGGTAACTGGCTTCAGCAGAGCGC
AGATACCAAATACTGTTCTTCTAGTGTAGCCGTAGTTAGGCCACCACTTCAAGAACTCTGTAGCACCGCC
TACATACCTCGCTCTGCTAATCCTGTTACCAGTGGCTGCTGCCAGTGGCGATAAGTCGTGTCTTACCGGG
TTGGACTCAAGACGATAGTTACCGGATAAGGCGCAGCGGTCGGGCTGAACGGGGGGTTCGTGCACACAGC
CCAGCTTGGAGCGAACGACCTACACCGAACTGAGATACCTACAGCGTGAGCTATGAGAAAGCGCCACGCT
TCCCGAAGGGAGAAAGGCGGACAGGTATCCGGTAAGCGGCAGGGTCGGAACAGGAGAGCGCACGAGGGAG
CTTCCAGGGGGAAACGCCTGGTATCTTTATAGTCCTGTCGGGTTTCGCCACCTCTGACTTGAGCGTCGAT
TTTTGTGATGCTCGTCAGGGGGGCGGAGCCTATGGAAAAACGCCAGCAACGCGGCCTTTTTACGGTTCCT
GGCCTTTTGCTGGCCTTTTGCTCACATGTTCTTTCCTGCGTTATCCCCTGATTCTGTGGATAACCGTATT
ACCGCCTTTGAGTGAGCTGATACCGCTCGCCGCAGCCGAACGACCGAGCGCAGCGAGTCAGTGAGCGAGG
AAGCGGAAGAGCGCCCAATACGCAAACCGCCTCTCCCCGCGCGTTGGCCGATTCATTAATCACTCTGTGG
TCTCATACTGTATTAAAATCTTAATAGGTTTTGATAAAAGCGAACGTGGGGAAACCCGAACCAAACCTTC
TTCTAAACTCTCTCTCATCTCTCTTAAAGCAAACTTCTCTCTTGTCTTTCTTGCGTGAGCGATCTTCAAC
GTTGTCAGATCGTGCTTCGGCACCAGTACAACGTTTTCTTTCACTGAAGCGAAATCAAAGATCTCTTTGT
GGACACGTAGTGCGGCGCCATTAAATAACGTGTACTTGTCCTATTCTTGTCGGTGTGGTCTTGGGAAAAG
AAAGCTTGCTGGAGGCTGCTGTTCAGCCCCATACATTACTTGTTACGATTCTGCTGACTTTCGGCGGGTG
CAATATCTCTACTTCTGCTTGACGAGGTATTGTTGCCTGTACTTCTTTCTTCTTCTTCTTGCTGATTGGT
TCTATAAGAAATCTAGTATTTTCTTTGAAACAGAGTTTTCCCGTGGTTTTCGAACTTGGAGAAAGATTGT
TAAGCTTCTGTATATTCTGCCCAAATTACCAT
